>Addgene plasmid #34899 | P6601 MSCV-IP N-HAonly GARS | addgene partial sequence | sequence record 43376 | pLXSN-5
TCGCCCTACTCCTTCTCTGGCGCCGGAATTAGATCTGCCACCATGCTCGATGGAGGATACCCATACGATG
TTCCAGATTACGCTGCTCGAGGTTATCAAACAAGTTTGTACAAAAAAGTTGGCATGCCCTCTCCGCGTCC
AGTGCTGCTTAGAGGTGCTCGCGCCGCTCTGCTGCTGCTGCTGCCGCCCCGGCTCTTAGCCCGACCCTCG
CTCCTGCTCCGCCGGTCCCTCAGCGCGGCCTCCTGCCCCCCGATCTCCTTGCCCGCCGCCGCCTCCCGGA
GCAGCATGGACGGCGCGGGGGCTGAGGAGGTGCTGGCACCTCTGAGGCTAGCAGTGCGCCAGCAGGGAGA
TCTTGTGCGAAAACTCAAAGAAGATAAAGCACCCCAAGTAGACGTAGACAAAGCAGTGGCTGAGCTCAAA
GCCCGCAAGAGGGTTCTGGAAGCAAAGGAGCTGGCGTTACAGCCCAAAGATGATATTGTAGACCGAGCAA
AAATGGAAGATACCCTGAAGAGGAGGTTTTTCTATGATCAAGCTTTTGCTATTTATGGAGGTGTTAGTGG
TCTGTATGACTTTGGGCCAGTTGGCTGTGCTTTGAAGAACAATATTATTCAGACCTGGAGGCAGCACTTT
ATCCAAGAGGAACAGATCCTGGAGATCGATTGCACCATGCTCACCCCTGAGCCAGTTTTAAAGACCTCTG
GCCATGTAGACAAATTTGCTGACTTCATGGTGAAAGACGTAAAAAATGGAGAATGTTTTCGTGCTGACCA
TCTATTAAAAGCTCATTTACAGAAATTGATGTCTGATAAGAAGTGTTCTGTCGAAAAGAAATCAGAAATG
GAAAGTGTTTTGGCCCAGCTTGATAACTATGGACAGCAAGAACTTGCGGATCTTTTGTGACTATA
