[The description below was written by a language model from this plasmid's Addgene catalogue record.]
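Description:
P6601 MSCV-IP N-HAonly GARS is a retroviral mammalian expression plasmid built on the MSCV-IP N-HA only backbone, a Gateway-compatible murine stem cell virus vector of about 8.1 kb before insertion. The backbone derives from an N-terminal tandem-affinity-tag version that was modified to remove the FLAG epitope, leaving only an HA tag. The plasmid is propagated in E. coli under ampicillin selection; its copy number is not recorded, and no feature table is provided, so the bacterial origin and the exact layout of individual elements are not stated.

The insert is human GARS (GARS1), which encodes glycyl-tRNA synthetase. It was introduced by Gateway recombination so that the open reading frame is fused to the backbone-encoded HA tag at its N terminus. Expression is driven by the MSCV long terminal repeat, which in this type of vector acts as the promoter in transduced cells and also supplies the sequences needed for reverse transcription and integration of the packaged viral genome. Puromycin resistance is the mammalian selectable marker. The "IP" in the vector name suggests an IRES-puromycin arrangement that would couple the marker to the same transcript as the insert, but the record does not confirm this.

Constructs like this are used to make retrovirus in packaging cells, transduce target cells, and select stable populations expressing the HA-tagged protein. The associated publication is a systematic study of interactions between host cell proteins and E7 oncoproteins from diverse human papillomaviruses, which fits use of HA-GARS for anti-HA immunoprecipitation and detection in testing protein–protein interactions. The record does not give the specific role of GARS in that work.
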