Addgene plasmid #34899: P6601 MSCV-IP N-HAonly GARS
Depositing lab: Peter Howley. Depositing organization: Harvard Medical School. Publication: Systematic identification of interactions between host cell proteins and E7 oncoproteins from diverse human papillomaviruses. White EA, Sowa ME, Tan MJ, Jeudy S, Hayes SD, Santha S, Munger K, Harper JW, Howley PM. Proc Natl Acad Sci U S A. 2012 Jan 9. 10.1073/pnas.1116776109 PubMed 22232672.
Backbone
  Vector backbone: MSCV-IP N-HA only
  Backbone manufacturer: Gateway
  Backbone size w/o insert (bp): 8100
  Modifications to backbone: (NTap mod. by E.White to remove Flag)
  Vector type: Mammalian Expression, Retroviral
  Selectable markers: Puromycin
Growth in bacteria
  Bacterial resistance: Ampicillin, 100 μg/mL
  Growth temperature: 37°C
  Growth strain: DH5alpha
  Copy number: Unknown
Gene/Insert
  Gene/Insert name: GARS
  Species: H. sapiens (human)
  Entrez Gene: GARS1 (a.k.a. CMT2D, DSMAV, GARS, GlyRS, HMN5, HMN5A, HMND5, SMAD1, SMAJI)
  Promoter: MSCV LTR
  Tag / fusion protein: HA (N terminal on backbone)
  Cloning method: Gateway Cloning
  Sequencing primers: 5′ 5' CTACATCGTGACCTGGGAAGC 3'
Terms and licenses: Academic/Nonprofit Terms; Industry Terms: Not Available to Industry
How to cite: P6601 MSCV-IP N-HAonly GARS was a gift from Peter Howley (Addgene plasmid # 34899 ; http://n2t.net/addgene:34899 ; RRID:Addgene_34899)
